Addgene plasmid #201685: pEJS2603_AAV-Nme2-ABE8e-i1-U6-Rosa26
Purpose: All-in-one AAV plasmid expressing Nme2-ABE8e-i1 and U6 driven sgRNA targeting the mouse Rosa26 gene
Depositing lab: Erik Sontheimer. Depositing organization: University of Massachusetts, Worcester. Publication: Domain-inlaid Nme2Cas9 adenine base editors with improved activity and targeting scope. Bamidele N, Zhang H, Dong X, Cheng H, Gaston N, Feinzig H, Cao H, Kelly K, Watts JK, Xie J, Gao G, Sontheimer EJ. Nat Commun. 2024 Feb 17;15(1):1458. doi: 10.1038/s41467-024-45763-5. PubMed 38368418.
Backbone
  Vector backbone: Addgene #199261 (pEJS-HZ79)
  Total vector size (bp): 7480
  Modifications to backbone: Contains U6-driven sgRNA cassette
  Vector type: Mammalian Expression, AAV, CRISPR
Growth in bacteria
  Bacterial resistance: Ampicillin, 100 μg/mL
  Growth temperature: 30°C
  Growth strain: NEB Stable
  Copy number: Unknown
Gene/Insert
  Gene/Insert name: Nme2-ABE8e-i1
  Insert size (bp): 3987
  Promoter: U1a
  Cloning method: Gibson Cloning
  Sequencing primers: 5′ CGCATATCATGCTGTTCAGG; 3′ ctagagcgcttacacaaaaaacca
Terms and licenses: Academic/Nonprofit Terms; Industry Terms: Not Available to Industry
Depositor comments: Please visit https://doi.org/10.1101/2023.04.14.536905 for bioRxiv preprint.
How to cite: pEJS2603_AAV-Nme2-ABE8e-i1-U6-Rosa26 was a gift from Erik Sontheimer (Addgene plasmid # 201685 ; http://n2t.net/addgene:201685 ; RRID:Addgene_201685)
