[The description below was written by a language model from this plasmid's Addgene catalogue record and pLannotate feature annotations shown in this document.]
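Description:
pEJS2603_AAV-Nme2-ABE8e-i1-U6-Rosa26 is an all-in-one AAV transfer plasmid of about 7.5 kb for mammalian adenine base editing, built on the pEJS-HZ79 backbone with an added U6-driven sgRNA cassette. It is maintained in bacteria through a high-copy ColE1/pUC-type origin and selected with ampicillin via the β-lactamase gene. An f1 phage origin is also present. The payload is bracketed by AAV2 inverted terminal repeats, which allow the intervening DNA to be packaged into recombinant AAV particles. The automated annotation detects the right-hand ITR in full but only short fragments of the left one. The catalogue's use of a recombination-deficient strain fits the usual instability of ITR-containing plasmids.

Between the ITRs lie two expression units. The first, which the catalogue says is driven by the compact U1a promoter (not picked up in the feature table), encodes Nme2-ABE8e-i1. This roughly 4 kb open reading frame is annotated as Neisseria meningitidis Cas9, and the name indicates that the ABE8e adenosine deaminase domain is inlaid within the Nme2Cas9 protein rather than fused to a terminus. It ends in a short synthetic polyadenylation signal. The second unit is a human U6 Pol III promoter driving a single guide RNA. Its spacer matches mouse Rosa26 intron 1 sequence, which the annotation tool labelled as a fragment of a Rosa26 homology arm, and it is followed by an Nme tracrRNA-derived scaffold.

The small Cas9 orthologue, promoter and poly(A) signal let the editor and guide fit in a single AAV genome. The construct therefore suits single-vector delivery of A-to-G base editing at the Rosa26 locus in mouse cells or tissues.
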