Features (pLannotate 1.2.2; 14 found; start..end, strand, type, name):
     12..39      +  repeat_region  AAV2 ITR (fragment): inverted terminal repeat of adeno-associated virus serotype 2 inverted
     68..95      +  repeat_region  AAV2 ITR (fragment): inverted terminal repeat of adeno-associated virus serotype 2 inverted
    474..4337    +  CDS            cas9: CAS9_NEIMA - Experimental evidence at protein level: Swiss-Prot protein existence level 1. CRISPR (clustered regularly interspaced short palindromic repeat) is an adaptive immune system that provides protection against mobile genetic elements (viruses, transposable elements and conjugative plasmids). CRISPR clusters contain spacers, sequences complementary to antecedent mobile elements, and target invading nucleic acids. CRISPR clusters are transcribed and processed into CRISPR RNA (crRNA). In type II CRISPR systems correct processing of pre-crRNA requires a trans- encoded small RNA (tracrRNA)
   4398..4445    +  polyA_signal   poly(A) signal: synthetic polyadenylation signal
   4458..4698    +  promoter       U6 promoter: RNA polymerase III promoter for human U6 snRNA
   4708..4730    +  misc_feature   HA-L (fragment): left homology arm from intron 1 of the mouse Rosa26 gene (Soriano, 1999)
   4747..4827    +  misc_RNA       Nm tracrRNA (fragment): trans-activating CRISPR RNA for the Neisseria meningitidis CRISPR/Cas9 system (Hou et al., 2013)
   4845..4985    +  repeat_region  AAV2 ITR: inverted terminal repeat of adeno-associated virus serotype 2 inverted
   4990..5041    -  misc_feature   bom (fragment): basis of mobility region from pBR322
   5060..5515    +  rep_origin     f1 ori (sequence partly withheld): f1 bacteriophage origin of replication; arrow indicates direction of (+) strand synthesis
   5516..5565    -  misc_feature   bom (fragment): basis of mobility region from pBR322
   5684..5788    +  promoter       AmpR promoter: bla
   5789..6649    +  CDS            AmpR: β-lactamase; bla; confers resistance to ampicillin, carbenicillin, and related antibiotics
   6820..7408    +  rep_origin     ori: high-copy-number ColE1/pMB1/pBR322/pUC origin of replication
>Addgene plasmid #201685 | pEJS2603_AAV-Nme2-ABE8e-i1-U6-Rosa26 | addgene full sequence | sequence record 394672 | Addgene NGS Result
CCTGCAGGCAGCTGCGCGCTCGCTCGCTCACTGAGGCCGCCCGGGCGTCGGGCGACCTTTGGTCGCCCGG
CCTCAGTGAGCGAGCGAGCGCGCAGAGAGGGAGTGGCCAACTCCATCACTAGGGGTTCCTGCGGCCTCTA
GAGTTTATGGAGGCGGTACTATGTAGATGAGAATTCAGGAGCAAACTGGGAAAAGCAACTGCTTCCAAAT
ATTTGTGATTTTTACAGTGTAGTTTTGGAAAAACTCTTAGCCTACCAATTCTTCTAAGTGTTTTAAAATG
TGGGAGCCAGTACACATGAAGTTATAGAGTGTTTTAATGAGGCTTAAATATTTACCGTAACTATGAAATG
CTACGCATATCATGCTGTTCAGGCTCCGTGGCCACGCAACTCATACTAAGAGCCGCCACCATGAAACGGA
CAGCCGACGGAAGCGAGTTCGAGTCACCAAAGAAGAAGCGGAAAGTCGAAGATATGGCCGCCTTCAAGCC
TAACCCAATCAATTACATCCTGGGACTGGCCATCGGAATCGCATCCGTGGGATGGGCTATGGTGGAGATC
GACGAGGAGGAGAATCCTATCCGGCTGATCGATCTGGGCGTGAGAGTGTTTGAGAGGGCCGAGGTGCCAA
AGACCGGCGATTCTCTGGCTATGGCCCGGAGACTGGCACGGAGCGTGAGGCGCCTGACACGGAGAAGGGC
ACACAGGCTGCTGAGGGCACGCCGGCTGCTGAAGAGAGAGGGCGTGCTGCAGGCAGCAGACTTCGATGAG
AATGGCCTGATCAAGAGCCTGCCAAACACCCCCTGGCAGCTGAGAGCAGCCGCCCTGGACAGGAAGCTGA
CACCACTGGAGTGGTCTGCCGTGCTGCTGCACCTGATCAAGCACCGCGGCTACCTGAGCCAGCGGAAGAA
CGAGGGAGAGACAGCAGACAAGGAGCTGGGCGCCCTGCTGAAGGGAGTGGCCAACAATGCCCACGCCCTG
CAGACCGGCGATTTCAGGACACCTGCCGAGCTGGCCCTGAATAAGTTTGAGAAGGAGTCCGGCCACATCA
GAAACCAGAGGGGCGACTATAGCCACACCTTCTCCCGCAAGGATCTGCAGGCCGAGCTGATCCTGCTGTT
CGAGAAGCAGAAGGAGTTTGGCAATCCACACGTGAGCGGAGGCCTGAAGGAGGGAATCGAGACCCTGCTG
ATGACACAGAGGCCTGCCCTGTCCGGCGACGCAGTGCAGAAGATGCTGGGACACTGCACCTTCGAGCCTG
CAGAGCCAAAGGCCGCCAAGAACACCTACACAGCCGAGCGGTTTATCTGGCTGACAAAGCTGAACAATCT
GAGAATCCTGGAGCAGGGCGGATCAGGAGGCTCTGGCGGTTCAGGTGGATCAGGCGGTAGCGGAGGTTCA
GGTGGTTCTGAGGTGGAGTTTTCCCACGAGTACTGGATGAGACATGCCCTGACCCTGGCCAAGAGGGCAC
GCGATGAGAGGGAGGTGCCTGTGGGAGCCGTGCTGGTGCTGAACAATAGAGTGATCGGCGAGGGCTGGAA
CAGAGCCATCGGCCTGCACGACCCAACAGCCCATGCCGAAATTATGGCCCTGAGACAGGGCGGCCTGGTC
ATGCAGAACTACAGACTGATTGACGCCACCCTGTACGTGACATTCGAGCCTTGCGTGATGTGCGCCGGCG
CCATGATCCACTCTAGGATCGGCCGCGTGGTGTTTGGCGTGAGGAACAGCAAACGGGGCGCCGCAGGCTC
CCTGATGAACGTGCTGAACTACCCCGGCATGAATCACCGCGTCGAAATTACCGAGGGAATCCTGGCAGAT
GAATGTGCCGCCCTGCTGTGCGACTTCTACCGGATGCCTAGACAGGTGTTCAATGCTCAGAAGAAGGCCC
AGAGCTCCATCAACGGCTCCTCTGGCTCTGAGACACCTGGCACAAGCGAGAGCGCAACACCTGAAAGCAG
CGGCGGATCCGAGAGGCCACTGACCGACACAGAGAGGGCCACCCTGATGGATGAGCCTTACCGGAAGTCT
AAGCTGACATATGCCCAGGCCAGAAAGCTGCTGGGCCTGGAGGACACCGCCTTCTTTAAGGGCCTGAGAT
ACGGCAAGGATAATGCCGAGGCCTCCACACTGATGGAGATGAAGGCCTATCACGCCATCTCTCGCGCCCT
GGAGAAGGAGGGCCTGAAGGACAAGAAGTCCCCCCTGAACCTGAGCTCCGAGCTGCAGGATGAGATCGGC
ACCGCCTTCTCTCTGTTTAAGACCGACGAGGATATCACAGGCCGCCTGAAGGACAGGGTGCAGCCTGAGA
TCCTGGAGGCCCTGCTGAAGCACATCTCTTTCGATAAGTTTGTGCAGATCAGCCTGAAGGCCCTGAGAAG
GATCGTGCCACTGATGGAGCAGGGCAAGCGGTACGACGAGGCCTGCGCCGAGATCTACGGCGATCACTAT
GGCAAGAAGAACACAGAGGAGAAGATCTATCTGCCCCCTATCCCTGCCGACGAGATCAGAAATCCTGTGG
TGCTGAGGGCCCTGTCCCAGGCAAGAAAAGTGATCAACGGAGTGGTGCGCCGGTACGGATCTCCAGCCCG
GATCCACATCGAGACCGCCAGAGAAGTGGGCAAGAGCTTCAAGGACCGGAAGGAGATCGAGAAGAGACAG
GAGGAGAATCGCAAGGATCGGGAGAAGGCCGCCGCCAAGTTTAGGGAGTACTTCCCTAACTTTGTGGGCG
AGCCAAAGTCTAAGGACATCCTGAAGCTGCGCCTGTACGAGCAGCAGCACGGCAAGTGTCTGTATAGCGG
CAAGGAGATCAATCTGGTGCGGCTGAACGAGAAGGGCTATGTGGAGATCGATCACGCCCTGCCTTTCTCC
AGAACCTGGGACGATTCTTTTAACAATAAGGTGCTGGTGCTGGGCAGCGAGAACCAGAATAAGGGCAATC
AGACACCATACGAGTATTTCAATGGCAAGGACAACTCCAGGGAGTGGCAGGAGTTCAAGGCCCGCGTGGA
GACCTCTAGATTTCCCAGGAGCAAGAAGCAGCGGATCCTGCTGCAGAAGTTCGACGAGGATGGCTTTAAG
GAGTGCAACCTGAATGACACCAGATACGTGAACCGGTTCCTGTGCCAGTTTGTGGCCGATCACATCCTGC
TGACCGGCAAGGGCAAGAGAAGGGTGTTCGCCTCTAATGGCCAGATCACAAACCTGCTGAGGGGATTTTG
GGGACTGAGGAAGGTGCGGGCAGAGAATGACAGACACCACGCACTGGATGCAGTGGTGGTGGCATGCAGC
ACCGTGGCAATGCAGCAGAAGATCACAAGATTCGTGAGGTATAAGGAGATGAACGCCTTTGACGGCAAGA
CCATCGATAAGGAGACAGGCAAGGTGCTGCACCAGAAGACCCACTTCCCCCAGCCTTGGGAGTTCTTTGC
CCAGGAAGTGATGATCCGGGTGTTCGGCAAGCCAGACGGCAAGCCTGAGTTTGAGGAGGCCGATACCCCA
GAGAAGCTGAGGACACTGCTGGCAGAGAAGCTGTCTAGCAGGCCAGAGGCAGTGCACGAGTACGTGACCC
CACTGTTCGTGTCCAGGGCACCCAATCGGAAGATGTCTGGCGCCCACAAGGACACACTGAGAAGCGCCAA
GAGGTTTGTGAAGCACAACGAGAAGATCTCCGTGAAGAGAGTGTGGCTGACCGAGATCAAGCTGGCCGAT
CTGGAGAACATGGTGAATTACAAGAACGGCAGGGAGATCGAGCTGTATGAGGCCCTGAAGGCAAGGCTGG
AGGCCTACGGAGGAAATGCCAAGCAGGCCTTCGACCCAAAGGATAACCCCTTTTATAAGAAGGGAGGACA
GCTGGTGAAGGCCGTGCGGGTGGAGAAGACCCAGGAGAGCGGCGTGCTGCTGAATAAGAAGAACGCCTAC
ACAATCGCCGACAATGGCGATATGGTGAGAGTGGACGTGTTCTGTAAGGTGGATAAGAAGGGCAAGAATC
AGTACTTTATCGTGCCTATCTATGCCTGGCAGGTGGCCGAGAACATCCTGCCAGACATCGATTGCAAGGG
CTACAGAATCGACGATAGCTATACATTCTGTTTTTCCCTGCACAAGTATGACCTGATCGCCTTCCAGAAG
GATGAGAAGTCCAAGGTGGAGTTTGCCTACTATATCAATTGCGACTCCTCTAACGGCAGGTTCTACCTGG
CCTGGCACGATAAGGGCAGCAAGGAGCAGCAGTTTCGCATCTCCACCCAGAATCTGGTGCTGATCCAGAA
GTATCAGGTGAACGAGCTGGGCAAGGAGATCAGGCCATGTCGGCTGAAGAAGCGCCCACCCGTGCGGGAG
GATAAAAGAACCGCCGACGGCAGCGAATTCGAGCCCAAGAAGAAGAGGAAAGTCTAAAATAAAAGATCTT
TATTTTCATTAGATCTGTGTGTTGGTTTTTTGTGTAAGCGCTCTAGAGAGGGCCTATTTCCCATGATTCC
TTCATATTTGCATATACGATACAAGGCTGTTAGAGAGATAATTAGAATTAATTTGACTGTAAACACAAAG
ATATTAGTACAAAATACGTGACGTAGAAAGTAATAATTTCTTGGGTAGTTTGCAGTTTTAAAATTATGTT
TTAAAATGGACTATCATATGCTTACCGTAACTTGAAAGTATTTCGATTTCTTGGCTTTATATATCTTGTG
GAAAGGACGAAACACCGGAGGACCGCCCTGGGCCTGGGAGGTTGTAGCTCCCGAAACGTTGCTACAATAA
GGCCGTCTGAAAAGATGTGCCGCAACGCTCTGCCCCTTAAAGCTTCTGCTTTAAGGGGCATCGTTTATTT
TTTTGTTTAAACGCAGGAACCCCTAGTGATGGAGTTGGCCACTCCCTCTCTGCGCGCTCGCTCGCTCACT
GAGGCCGGGCGACCAAAGGTCGCCCGACGCCCGGGCTTTGCCCGGGCGGCCTCAGTGAGCGAGCGAGCGC
GCAGCTGCCTGCAGGGGCGCCTGATGCGGTATTTTCTCCTTACGCATCTGTGCGGTATTTCACACCGCAT
A
[95 nt withheld, positions 5042-5136]
T
[46 nt withheld, positions 5138-5183]
C
[141 nt withheld, positions 5185-5325]
CCTTTGACGTTGGAGTCCACGTTCTTT
[37 nt withheld, positions 5353-5389]
ACTCTATCTCGGGCTATTCTTTTGATTTATAAGGGATTTTGCCGATTTCGGTCTATTGGTTAAAAAATGA
GCTGATTTAACAAAAATTTAACGCGAATTTTAACAAAATATTAACGTTTACAATTTTATGGTGCACTCTC
AGTACAATCTGCTCTGATGCCGCATAGTTAAGCCAGCCCCGACACCCGCCAACACCCGCTGACGCGCCCT
GACGGGCTTGTCTGCTCCCGGCATCCGCTTACAGACAAGCTGTGCTCGAGTTAGACGTCAGGTGGCACTT
TTCGGGGAAATGTGCGCGGAACCCCTATTTGTTTATTTTTCTAAATACATTCAAATATGTATCCGCTCAT
GAGACAATAACCCTGATAAATGCTTCAATAATATTGAAAAAGGAAGAGTATGAGTATTCAACATTTCCGT
GTCGCCCTTATTCCCTTTTTTGCGGCATTTTGCCTTCCTGTTTTTGCTCACCCAGAAACGCTGGTGAAAG
TAAAAGATGCTGAAGATCAGTTGGGTGCACGAGTGGGTTACATCGAACTGGATCTCAACAGCGGTAAGAT
CCTTGAGAGTTTTCGCCCCGAAGAACGTTTTCCAATGATGAGCACTTTTAAAGTTCTGCTATGTGGCGCG
GTATTATCCCGTATTGACGCCGGGCAAGAGCAACTCGGTCGCCGCATACACTATTCTCAGAATGACTTGG
TTGAGTACTCACCAGTCACAGAAAAGCATCTTACGGATGGCATGACAGTAAGAGAATTATGCAGTGCTGC
CATAACCATGAGTGATAACACTGCGGCCAACTTACTTCTGACAACGATCGGAGGACCGAAGGAGCTAACC
GCTTTTTTGCACAACATGGGGGATCATGTAACTCGCCTTGATCGTTGGGAACCGGAGCTGAATGAAGCCA
TACCAAACGACGAGCGTGACACCACGATGCCTGTAGCAATGGCAACAACGTTGCGCAAACTATTAACTGG
CGAACTACTTACTCTAGCTTCCCGGCAACAATTAATAGACTGGATGGAGGCGGATAAAGTTGCAGGACCA
CTTCTGCGCTCGGCCCTTCCGGCTGGCTGGTTTATTGCTGATAAATCTGGAGCCGGTGAGCGTGGAAGCC
GCGGTATCATTGCAGCACTGGGGCCAGATGGTAAGCCCTCCCGTATCGTAGTTATCTACACGACGGGGAG
TCAGGCAACTATGGATGAACGAAATAGACAGATCGCTGAGATAGGTGCCTCACTGATTAAGCATTGGTAA
CTGTCAGACCAAGTTTACTCATATATACTTTAGATTGATTTAAAACTTCATTTTTAATTTAAAAGGATCT
AGGTGAAGATCCTTTTTGATAATCTCATGACCAAAATCCCTTAACGTGAGTTTTCGTTCCACTGAGCGTC
AGACCCCGTAGAAAAGATCAAAGGATCTTCTTGAGATCCTTTTTTTCTGCGCGTAATCTGCTGCTTGCAA
ACAAAAAAACCACCGCTACCAGCGGTGGTTTGTTTGCCGGATCAAGAGCTACCAACTCTTTTTCCGAAGG
TAACTGGCTTCAGCAGAGCGCAGATACCAAATACTGTTCTTCTAGTGTAGCCGTAGTTAGGCCACCACTT
CAAGAACTCTGTAGCACCGCCTACATACCTCGCTCTGCTAATCCTGTTACCAGTGGCTGCTGCCAGTGGC
GATAAGTCGTGTCTTACCGGGTTGGACTCAAGACGATAGTTACCGGATAAGGCGCAGCGGTCGGGCTGAA
CGGGGGGTTCGTGCACACAGCCCAGCTTGGAGCGAACGACCTACACCGAACTGAGATACCTACAGCGTGA
GCTATGAGAAAGCGCCACGCTTCCCGAAGGGAGAAAGGCGGACAGGTATCCGGTAAGCGGCAGGGTCGGA
ACAGGAGAGCGCACGAGGGAGCTTCCAGGGGGAAACGCCTGGTATCTTTATAGTCCTGTCGGGTTTCGCC
ACCTCTGACTTGAGCGTCGATTTTTGTGATGCTCGTCAGGGGGGCGGAGCCTATGGAAAAACGCCAGCAA
CGCGGCCTTTTTACGGTTCCTGGCCTTTTGCTGGCCTTTTGCTCACATGT
